>Addgene plasmid #213749 | MCP-M-MLV RT∆RNase H | addgene full sequence | sequence record 422192 | Addgene NGS Result
GACATTGATTATTGACTAGTTATTAATAGTAATCAATTACGGGGTCATTAGTTCATAGCCCATATATGGA
GTTCCGCGTTACATAACTTACGGTAAATGGCCCGCCTGGCTGACCGCCCAACGACCCCCGCCCATTGACG
TCAATAATGACGTATGTTCCCATAGTAACGCCAATAGGGACTTTCCATTGACGTCAATGGGTGGAGTATT
TACGGTAAACTGCCCACTTGGCAGTACATCAAGTGTATCATATGCCAAGTACGCCCCCTATTGACGTCAA
TGACGGTAAATGGCCCGCCTGGCATTATGCCCAGTACATGACCTTATGGGACTTTCCTACTTGGCAGTAC
ATCTACGTATTAGTCATCGCTATTACCATGGTGATGCGGTTTTGGCAGTACATCAATGGGCGTGGATAGC
GGTTTGACTCACGGGGATTTCCAAGTCTCCACCCCATTGACGTCAATGGGAGTTTGTTTTGGCACCAAAA
TCAACGGGACTTTCCAAAATGTCGTAACAACTCCGCCCCATTGACGCAAATGGGCGGTAGGCGTGTACGG
TGGGAGGTCTATATAAGCAGAGCTGGTTTAGTGAACCGTCAGATCCGCTAGAGATCCGCGGCCGCTAATA
CGACTCACTATAGGGAGAGCCGCCACCATGAAACGGACAGCCGACGGAAGCGAGTTCGAGTCACCAAAGA
AGAAGCGGAAAGTCAAGCTTGCGTCCAACTTCACCCAATTTGTACTGGTGGACAATGGTGGAACAGGAGA
CGTGACCGTGGCCCCTTCTAACTTCGCCAATGGAATCGCAGAGTGGATTTCCTCAAACTCCCGGTCACAG
GCATACAAAGTGACGTGTTCAGTGAGGCAGTCCTCCGCTCAGAACCGCAAATACACCATTAAGGTTGAAG
TGCCAAAAGGCGCCTGGAGGTCCTACTTGAATATGGAGCTTACCATTCCAATTTTTGCCACAAATAGCGA
TTGTGAGCTGATTGTGAAGGCCATGCAGGGCCTCCTGAAGGACGGGAACCCCATTCCGAGCGCCATAGCA
GCAAATAGCGGAATTTATTCTAGACTGCAGTCTGGAGGATCTAGCGGAGGATCCTCTGGCAGCGAGACAC
CAGGAACAAGCGAGTCAGCAACACCAGAGAGCAGTGGCGGCAGCAGCGGCGGCAGCGAGCTCCCCGGGAG
CACCCTAAATATAGAAGATGAGTATCGGCTACATGAGACCTCAAAAGAGCCAGATGTTTCTCTAGGGTCC
ACATGGCTGTCTGATTTTCCTCAGGCCTGGGCGGAAACCGGGGGCATGGGACTGGCAGTTCGCCAAGCTC
CTCTGATCATACCTCTGAAAGCAACCTCTACCCCCGTGTCCATAAAACAATACCCCATGTCACAAGAAGC
CAGACTGGGGATCAAGCCCCACATACAGAGACTGTTGGACCAGGGAATACTGGTACCCTGCCAGTCCCCC
TGGAACACGCCCCTGCTACCCGTTAAGAAACCAGGGACTAATGATTATAGGCCTGTCCAGGATCTGAGAG
AAGTCAACAAGCGGGTGGAAGACATCCACCCCACCGTGCCCAACCCTTACAACCTCTTGAGCGGGCTCCC
ACCGTCCCACCAGTGGTACACTGTGCTTGATTTAAAGGATGCCTTTTTCTGCCTGAGACTCCACCCCACC
AGTCAGCCTCTCTTCGCCTTTGAGTGGAGAGATCCAGAGATGGGAATCTCAGGACAATTGACCTGGACCA
GACTCCCACAGGGTTTCAAAAACAGTCCCACCCTGTTTAATGAGGCACTGCACAGAGACCTAGCAGACTT
CCGGATCCAGCACCCAGACTTGATCCTGCTACAGTACGTGGATGACTTACTGCTGGCCGCCACTTCTGAG
CTAGACTGCCAACAAGGTACTCGGGCCCTGTTACAAACCCTAGGGAACCTCGGGTATCGGGCCTCGGCCA
AGAAAGCCCAAATTTGCCAGAAACAGGTCAAGTATCTGGGGTATCTTCTAAAAGAGGGTCAGAGATGGCT
GACTGAGGCCAGAAAAGAGACTGTGATGGGGCAGCCTACTCCGAAGACCCCTCGACAACTAAGGGAGTTC
CTAGGGAAGGCAGGCTTCTGTCGCCTCTTCATCCCTGGGTTTGCAGAAATGGCAGCCCCCCTGTACCCTC
TCACCAAACCGGGGACTCTGTTTAATTGGGGCCCAGACCAACAAAAGGCCTATCAAGAAATCAAGCAAGC
TCTTCTAACTGCCCCAGCCCTGGGGTTGCCAGATTTGACTAAGCCCTTTGAACTCTTTGTCGACGAGAAG
CAGGGCTACGCCAAAGGTGTCCTAACGCAAAAACTGGGACCTTGGCGTCGGCCGGTGGCCTACCTGTCCA
AAAAGCTAGACCCAGTAGCAGCTGGGTGGCCCCCTTGCCTACGGATGGTAGCAGCCATTGCCGTACTGAC
AAAGGATGCAGGCAAGCTAACCATGGGACAGCCACTAGTCATTCTGGCCCCCCATGCAGTAGAGGCACTA
GTCAAACAACCCCCCGACCGCTGGCTTTCCAACGCCCGGATGACTCACTATCAGGCCTTGCTTTTGGACA
CGGACCGGGTCCAGTTCGGACCGGTGGTAGCCCTGAACCCGGCTACGCTGCTCCCACTGCCTGAGGAAGG
GCTGCAACACAACTGCCTTGATATCCTGGCCGAAGCCCACGGAACCCGACCCGACCTAACGGACCAGCCG
CTCTCTGGCGGCTCAAAAAGAACCGCCGACGGCAGCGAATTCGAGCCCAAGAAGAAGAGGAAAGTCTAAC
CGGTCATCATCACCATCACCATTGAGTTTAAACCCGCTGATCAGCCTCGACTGTGCCTTCTAGTTGCCAG
CCATCTGTTGTTTGCCCCTCCCCCGTGCCTTCCTTGACCCTGGAAGGTGCCACTCCCACTGTCCTTTCCT
AATAAAATGAGAAAATTGCATCGCATTGTCTGAGTAGGTGTCATTCTATTCTGGGGGGTGGGGTGGGGCA
GGACAGCAAGGGGGAGGATTGGGAAGACAATAGCAGGCATGCTGGGGATGCGGTGGGCTCTATGGCTTCT
GAGGCGGAAAGAACCAGCTGGGGCTCGATACCGTCGACCTCTAGCTAGAGCTTGGCGTAATCATGGTCAT
AGCTGTTTCCTGTGTGAAATTGTTATCCGCTCACAATTCCACACAACATACGAGCCGGAAGCATAAAGTG
TAAAGCCTAGGGTGCCTAATGAGTGAGCTAACTCACATTAATTGCGTTGCGCTCACTGCCCGCTTTCCAG
TCGGGAAACCTGTCGTGCCAGCTGCATTAATGAATCGGCCAACGCGCGGGGAGAGGCGGTTTGCGTATTG
GGCGCTCTTCCGCTTCCTCGCTCACTGACTCGCTGCGCTCGGTCGTTCGGCTGCGGCGAGCGGTATCAGC
TCACTCAAAGGCGGTAATACGGTTATCCACAGAATCAGGGGATAACGCAGGAAAGAACATGTGAGCAAAA
GGCCAGCAAAAGGCCAGGAACCGTAAAAAGGCCGCGTTGCTGGCGTTTTTCCATAGGCTCCGCCCCCCTG
ACGAGCATCACAAAAATCGACGCTCAAGTCAGAGGTGGCGAAACCCGACAGGACTATAAAGATACCAGGC
GTTTCCCCCTGGAAGCTCCCTCGTGCGCTCTCCTGTTCCGACCCTGCCGCTTACCGGATACCTGTCCGCC
TTTCTCCCTTCGGGAAGCGTGGCGCTTTCTCATAGCTCACGCTGTAGGTATCTCAGTTCGGTGTAGGTCG
TTCGCTCCAAGCTGGGCTGTGTGCACGAACCCCCCGTTCAGCCCGACCGCTGCGCCTTATCCGGTAACTA
TCGTCTTGAGTCCAACCCGGTAAGACACGACTTATCGCCACTGGCAGCAGCCACTGGTAACAGGATTAGC
AGAGCGAGGTATGTAGGCGGTGCTACAGAGTTCTTGAAGTGGTGGCCTAACTACGGCTACACTAGAAGAA
CAGTATTTGGTATCTGCGCTCTGCTGAAGCCAGTTACCTTCGGAAAAAGAGTTGGTAGCTCTTGATCCGG
CAAACAAACCACCGCTGGTAGCGGTGGTTTTTTTGTTTGCAAGCAGCAGATTACGCGCAGAAAAAAAGGA
TCTCAAGAAGATCCTTTGATCTTTTCTACGGGGTCTGACACTCAGTGGAACGAAAACTCACGTTAAGGGA
TTTTGGTCATGAGATTATCAAAAAGGATCTTCACCTAGATCCTTTTAAATTAAAAATGAAGTTTTAAATC
AATCTAAAGTATATATGAGTAAACTTGGTCTGACAGTTACCAATGCTTAATCAGTGAGGCACCTATCTCA
GCGATCTGTCTATTTCGTTCATCCATAGTTGCCTGACTCCCCGTCGTGTAGATAACTACGATACGGGAGG
GCTTACCATCTGGCCCCAGTGCTGCAATGATACCGCGAGACCCACGCTCACCGGCTCCAGATTTATCAGC
AATAAACCAGCCAGCCGGAAGGGCCGAGCGCAGAAGTGGTCCTGCAACTTTATCCGCCTCCATCCAGTCT
ATTAATTGTTGCCGGGAAGCTAGAGTAAGTAGTTCGCCAGTTAATAGTTTGCGCAACGTTGTTGCCATTG
CTACAGGCATCGTGGTGTCACGCTCGTCGTTTGGTATGGCTTCATTCAGCTCCGGTTCCCAACGATCAAG
GCGAGTTACATGATCCCCCATGTTGTGCAAAAAAGCGGTTAGCTCCTTCGGTCCTCCGATCGTTGTCAGA
AGTAAGTTGGCCGCAGTGTTATCACTCATGGTTATGGCAGCACTGCATAATTCTCTTACTGTCATGCCAT
CCGTAAGATGCTTTTCTGTGACTGGTGAGTACTCAACCAAGTCATTCTGAGAATAGTGTATGCGGCGACC
GAGTTGCTCTTGCCCGGCGTCAATACGGGATAATACCGCGCCACATAGCAGAACTTTAAAAGTGCTCATC
ATTGGAAAACGTTCTTCGGGGCGAAAACTCTCAAGGATCTTACCGCTGTTGAGATCCAGTTCGATGTAAC
CCACTCGTGCACCCAACTGATCTTCAGCATCTTTTACTTTCACCAGCGTTTCTGGGTGAGCAAAAACAGG
AAGGCAAAATGCCGCAAAAAAGGGAATAAGGGCGACACGGAAATGTTGAATACTCATACTCTTCCTTTTT
CAATATTATTGAAGCATTTATCAGGGTTATTGTCTCATGAGCGGATACATATTTGAATGTATTTAGAAAA
ATAAACAAATAGGGGTTCCGCGCACATTTCCCCGAAAAGTGCCACCTGACGTCGACGGATCGGGAGATCG
ATCTCCCGATCCCCTAGGGTCTACTCTCAGTACAATCTGCTCTGATGCCGCATAGTTAAGCCAGTATCTG
CTCCCTGCTTGTGTGTTGGAGGTCGCTGAGTAGTGCGCGAGCAAAATTTAAGCTACAACAAGGCAAGGCT
TGACCGACAATTGCATGAAGAATCTGCTTAGGGTTAGGCGTTTTGCGCTGCTTCGCGATGTACGGGCCAG
ATATACGCGTT
Features (pLannotate 1.2.2; 16 found; start..end, strand, type, name):
      1..380     +  enhancer       CMV enhancer: human cytomegalovirus immediate early enhancer
    381..584     +  promoter       CMV promoter: human cytomegalovirus (CMV) immediate early promoter
    626..644     +  promoter       T7 promoter: promoter for bacteriophage T7 RNA polymerase
    718..1068    +  CDS            CAPSD_BPMS2 (fragment): Experimental evidence at protein level: Swiss-Prot protein existence level 1. Acts as a translational repressor of viral replicase synthesis late in infection. This latter function is the result of capsid protein interaction with an RNA hairpin which contains the replicase ribosome-binding site. From Escherichia phage MS2 (Bacteriophage MS2).
   1192..2733    +  CDS            gag-pol (fragment): Moloney murine leukemia virus Gag-Pol polyprotein; gag-pol; contains a read-through stop codon
   2851..3075    +  polyA_signal   bGH poly(A) signal: bovine growth hormone polyadenylation signal
   3079..3100    +  promoter       SV40 promoter (fragment): SV40 enhancer and early promoter
   3105..3121    +  misc_feature   MCS (fragment): pBluescript multiple cloning site
   3170..3186    -  protein_bind   lac operator: The lac repressor binds to the lac operator to inhibit transcription in E. coli. This inhibition can be relieved by adding lactose or isopropyl-β-D-thiogalactopyranoside (IPTG). lac repressor encoded by lacI
   3194..3224    -  promoter       lac promoter: promoter for the E. coli lac operon
   3239..3260    -  protein_bind   CAP binding site: CAP binding activates transcription in the presence of cAMP. E. coli catabolite activator protein
   3273..3365    -  CDS            lacI (fragment): lac repressor; lacI; The lac repressor binds to the lac operator to inhibit transcription in E. coli. This inhibition can be relieved by adding lactose or isopropyl-β-D-thiogalactopyranoside (IPTG).
   3548..4136    -  rep_origin     ori: high-copy-number ColE1/pMB1/pBR322/pUC origin of replication
   4307..5167    -  CDS            AmpR: β-lactamase; bla; confers resistance to ampicillin, carbenicillin, and related antibiotics
   5168..5272    -  promoter       AmpR promoter: bla
   5343..5387    -  misc_feature   bom (fragment): basis of mobility region from pBR322
