[The description below was written by a language model from this plasmid's Addgene catalogue record and pLannotate feature annotations shown in this document.]
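Description:
MCP-M-MLV RT∆RNase H is a mammalian expression plasmid of about 5.5 kb built on the pCMV-PE2 backbone. It supplies the reverse transcriptase component of a circular RNA-mediated prime editing system in HEK293T cells. It is propagated in E. coli from a high-copy ColE1/pUC-type origin and selected with ampicillin through the β-lactamase gene and its native promoter. Short leftovers of lac regulatory elements, a lacI fragment, an SV40 promoter fragment and a pBR322 bom fragment are annotated in the backbone. These appear to be vestigial, and no mammalian selection marker is annotated.

The payload is a single open reading frame driven by the CMV immediate early enhancer and promoter and terminated by the bovine growth hormone polyadenylation signal. A T7 promoter lies just upstream of the coding region. The fusion begins with the MS2 bacteriophage coat protein (MCP), which binds a specific RNA hairpin. This is followed by a fragment of the Moloney murine leukemia virus Gag-Pol polyprotein corresponding to the reverse transcriptase with its RNase H domain removed. According to the record, bipartite nuclear localization signals (BPNLS) flank the fusion at both termini, although the feature table does not annotate them separately.

No Cas nuclease is encoded here, even though the species field lists Lachnospiraceae bacterium. The associated work describes prime editing with CRISPR-Cas12a and circular RNAs, so the Cas protein and the RNA components are presumably delivered from separate constructs. MCP would be expected to tether the reverse transcriptase to an MS2 hairpin-bearing circular RNA template, but the record does not state this arrangement explicitly.
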