Addgene plasmid #213749: MCP-M-MLV RT∆RNase H
Purpose: For circular RNA-mediated prime editor using MCP-M-MLV RT∆RNase H in HEK293T cells
Depositing lab: Caixia Gao. Depositing organization: Institute of Genetics and Developmental Biology, Chinese Academy of Sciences. Publication: Prime editing using CRISPR-Cas12a and circular RNAs in human cells. Liang R, He Z, Zhao KT, Zhu H, Hu J, Liu G, Gao Q, Liu M, Zhang R, Qiu JL, Gao C. Nat Biotechnol. 2024 Jan 10. doi: 10.1038/s41587-023-02095-x. PubMed 38200119.
Backbone
  Vector backbone: pCMV-PE2
  Backbone manufacturer: David Liu
  Vector type: Mammalian Expression, CRISPR
Growth in bacteria
  Bacterial resistance: Ampicillin, 100 μg/mL
  Growth temperature: 37°C
  Growth strain: DH5alpha
  Copy number: High Copy
Gene/Insert
  Gene/Insert name: MCP-M-MLV RT∆RNase H
  Species: Synthetic; Lachnospiraceae bacterium
  Promoter: CMV
  Tag / fusion protein: BPNLS (N terminal on insert); BPNLS (C terminal on insert)
  Cloning method: Gibson Cloning
Terms and licenses: Academic/Nonprofit Terms; Industry Terms: Not Available to Industry
How to cite: MCP-M-MLV RT∆RNase H was a gift from Caixia Gao (Addgene plasmid # 213749 ; http://n2t.net/addgene:213749 ; RRID:Addgene_213749)
